Addgene plasmid #186859: pTRE3G-human cGAS:164-522aa-HA
Purpose: Doxycycline-dependent expression of human cGAS gene in mammalian cells by retroviral transduction
Depositing lab: Jonathan Kagan. Depositing organization: Boston Children's Hospital. Publication: Species-specific self-DNA detection mechanisms by mammalian cyclic GMP-AMP synthases. Mosallanejad K, Kennedy SN, Bahleda KM, Slavik KM, Zhou W, Govande AA, Hancks DC, Kranzusch PJ, Kagan JC. Sci Immunol. 2023 Jan 20;8(79):eabp9765. doi: 10.1126/sciimmunol.abp9765. Epub 2023 Jan 20. PubMed 36662885.
Backbone
  Vector backbone: pRetroX-TRE3G Vector
  Backbone manufacturer: Takara Bio
  Backbone size w/o insert (bp): 6600
  Vector type: Retroviral
  Selectable markers: Puromycin
Growth in bacteria
  Bacterial resistance: Ampicillin, 100 μg/mL
  Growth temperature: 37°C
  Growth strain: NEB Stable
  Copy number: High Copy
Gene/Insert
  Gene/Insert name: Human cGAS truncation mutant (164-522 a.a.) with C-terminal HA tag (alt names: cGAS; cGASdeltaN)
  Species: H. sapiens (human), Synthetic
  Insert size (bp): 1116
  Mutation: N-terminal truncation
  Entrez Gene: Adamts1 (a.k.a. ADAM-TS1, ADAMTS, ADAMTS-1, C3-C5, METH-1, METH1)
  Promoter: TRE3G
  Tag / fusion protein: HA (C terminal on insert)
  Cloning method: Ligation Independent Cloning
  Sequencing primers: 5′ pCEP_Fw (agagctcgtttagtgaaccg); 3′ MSCV_Rv (cagcggggctgctaaagcgcatgc)
Terms and licenses: Academic/Nonprofit Terms; Industry Terms: Not Available to Industry
Depositor comments: Contains Kozak sequence (gccacc) before start codon. Please visit https://www.biorxiv.org/content/10.1101/2022.03.09.483681v2 for bioRxiv preprint.
How to cite: pTRE3G-human cGAS:164-522aa-HA was a gift from Jonathan Kagan (Addgene plasmid # 186859 ; http://n2t.net/addgene:186859 ; RRID:Addgene_186859)
