[The description below was written by a language model from this plasmid's Addgene catalogue record and pLannotate feature annotations shown in this document.]
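Description:
pTRE3G-human cGAS:164-522aa-HA is a self-inactivating gammaretroviral transfer plasmid built on the pRetroX-TRE3G backbone, intended for doxycycline-dependent expression of a truncated human cGAS in mammalian cells after retroviral transduction. In bacteria it is maintained through a high-copy ColE1/pUC-type origin and selected with ampicillin via the β-lactamase gene. The sequenced record is about 7.7 kb, consistent with the stated backbone plus an insert of roughly 1.1 kb.

The viral portion begins with a CMV enhancer/promoter fused to a truncated 5' LTR, which drives production of the genomic RNA in packaging cells. It is followed by the Ψ packaging signal and a truncated gag segment lacking its start codon, which supports efficient encapsidation. The 3' LTR carries a U3 deletion, so after reverse transcription and integration the LTR promoter activity is lost and expression depends on the internal promoters. The first of these is TRE3GV, a third-generation Tet-responsive promoter that is activated when the Tet-On 3G transactivator binds in the presence of doxycycline. That transactivator is not encoded here and must be supplied separately. It controls a Kozak-initiated open reading frame encoding human cGAS residues 164–522, an N-terminal truncation (cGASΔN), with a C-terminal HA epitope tag; the annotation software matches this tag to a fragment of a 3xHA feature. Downstream, a mouse PGK promoter drives the puromycin N-acetyltransferase gene for selection of transduced cells.

The catalogue's Entrez Gene link points to Adamts1, which conflicts with the insert name and the feature table and appears to be a record error. The associated study concerns species-specific self-DNA detection mechanisms of mammalian cGAS enzymes.
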