Features (pLannotate 1.2.2; 19 found; start..end, strand, type, name):
    310..513     +  promoter       CMV promoter: human cytomegalovirus (CMV) immediate early promoter
    514..689     +  LTR            5' LTR (truncated): truncated long terminal repeat from Moloney murine sarcoma virus
    811..1085    +  misc_feature   MESV Ψ (fragment): packaging signal of murine embryonic stem cell virus
   1152..1568    +  CDS            gag (truncated): truncated Moloney murine leukemia virus (MMLV) gag gene lacking the start codon
   1608..1957    +  promoter       TRE3GV promoter: 3rd-generation Tet-responsive promoter that can be activated by binding of Tet-On® 3G, optimized for retroviral and lentiviral vectors
   1973..3049    +  CDS            CGAS (fragment): CGAS_HUMAN - Also known as C6orf150 From Homo sapiens (Human).
   3050..3077    +  CDS            3xHA (fragment): three tandem HA epitope tags
   3110..3609    +  promoter       PGK promoter: mouse phosphoglycerate kinase 1 promoter
   3630..4229    +  CDS            PuroR: puromycin N-acetyltransferase; pac from Streptomyces alboniger; confers resistance to puromycin
   4296..4368    +  CDS            env (fragment): murine leukemia virus gPr80 envelope polyprotein precursor; env; proteolytically cleaved into gp70SU and p15TM subunits
   4410..4835    +  LTR            3' LTR (ΔU3): self-inactivating 3' long terminal repeat (LTR) from Moloney murine leukemia virus
   4904..4944    +  CDS            rop (fragment): Rop protein, which maintains plasmids at low copy number; rop
   5046..5084    +  misc_feature   bom (fragment): basis of mobility region from pBR322
   5101..5430    +  promoter       SV40 promoter: SV40 enhancer and early promoter
   5436..5537    +  misc_feature   bom (fragment): basis of mobility region from pBR322
   5723..6311    -  rep_origin     ori: high-copy-number ColE1/pMB1/pBR322/pUC origin of replication
   6482..7342    -  CDS            AmpR: β-lactamase; bla; confers resistance to ampicillin, carbenicillin, and related antibiotics
   7343..7447    -  promoter       AmpR promoter: bla
   7633..309     +  enhancer       CMV enhancer (across the origin): human cytomegalovirus immediate early enhancer
>Addgene plasmid #186859 | pTRE3G-human cGAS:164-522aa-HA | addgene full sequence | sequence record 366063 | Addgene NGS Result
TTCCGCGTTACATAACTTACGGTAAATGGCCCGCCTGGCTGACCGCCCAACGACCCCCGCCCATTGACGT
CAATAATGACGTATGTTCCCATAGTAACGCCAATAGGGACTTTCCATTGACGTCAATGGGTGGAGTATTT
ACGGTAAACTGCCCACTTGGCAGTACATCAAGTGTATCATATGCCAAGTACGCCCCCTATTGACGTCAAT
GACGGTAAATGGCCCGCCTGGCATTATGCCCAGTACATGACCTTATGGGACTTTCCTACTTGGCAGTACA
TCTACGTATTAGTCATCGCTATTACCATGGTGATGCGGTTTTGGCAGTACATCAATGGGCGTGGATAGCG
GTTTGACTCACGGGGATTTCCAAGTCTCCACCCCATTGACGTCAATGGGAGTTTGTTTTGGCACCAAAAT
CAACGGGACTTTCCAAAATGTCGTAACAACTCCGCCCCATTGACGCAAATGGGCGGTAGGCGTGTACGGT
GGGAGGTCTATATAAGCAGAGCTCAATAAAAGAGCCCACAACCCCTCACTCGGCGCGCCAGTCTTCCGAT
AGACTGCGTCGCCCGGGTACCCGTATTCCCAATAAAGCCTCTTGCTGTTTGCATCCGAATCGTGGTCTCG
CTGTTCCTTGGGAGGGTCTCCTCTGAGTGATTGACTACCCACGACGGGGGTCTTTCATTTGGGGGCTCGT
CCGGGATTTGGAGACCCCTGCCCAGGGACCACCGACCCACCACCGGGAGGTAAGCTGGCCAGCAACTTAT
CTGTGTCTGTCCGATTGTCTAGTGTCTATGTTTGATGTTATGCGCCTGCGTCTGTACTAGTTAGCTAACT
AGCTCTGTATCTGGCGGACCCGTGGTGGAACTGACGAGTTCTGAACACCCGGCCGCAACCCTGGGAGACG
TCCCAGGGACTTTGGGGGCCGTTTTTGTGGCCCGACCTGAGGAAGGGAGTCGATGTGGAATCCGACCCCG
TCAGGATATGTGGTTCTGGTAGGAGACGAGAACCTAAAACAGTTCCCGCCTCCGTCTGAATTTTTGCTTT
CGGTTTGGAACCGAAGCCGCGCGTCTTGTCTGCTGCAGCGCTGCAGCATCGTTCTGTGTTGTCTCTGTCT
GACTGTGTTTCTGTATTTGTCTGAAAATTAGGGCCAGACTGTTACCACTCCCTTAAGTTTGACCTTAGGT
CACTGGAAAGATGTCGAGCGGATCGCTCACAACCAGTCGGTAGATGTCAAGAAGAGACGTTGGGTTACCT
TCTGCTCTGCAGAATGGCCAACCTTTAACGTCGGATGGCCGCGAGACGGCACCTTTAACCGAGACCTCAT
CACCCAGGTTAAGATCAAGGTCTTTTCACCTGGCCCGCATGGACACCCAGACCAGGTCCCCTACATCGTG
ACCTGGGAAGCCTTGGCTTTTGACCCCCCTCCCTGGGTCAAGCCCTTTGTACACCCTAAGCCTCCGCCTC
CTCTTCCTCCATCCGCCCCGTCTCTCCCCCTTGAACCTCCTCGTTCGACCCCGCCTCGATCCTCCCTTTA
TCCAGCCCTCACTCCTTCTCTAGGCGCCGGAATTGAAGATCTCGATGAGGCCCTTTCGTCTTCACTCGAG
TTTACTCCCTATCAGTGATAGAGAACGTATGAAGAGTTTACTCCCTATCAGTGATAGAGAACGTATGCAG
ACTTTACTCCCTATCAGTGATAGAGAACGTATAAGGAGTTTACTCCCTATCAGTGATAGAGAACGTATGA
CCAGTTTACTCCCTATCAGTGATAGAGAACGTATCTACAGTTTACTCCCTATCAGTGATAGAGAACGTAT
ATCCAGTTTACTCCCTATCAGTGATAGAGAACGTATGTCGAGGTAGGCGTGTACGGTGGGCGCCTATAAA
AGCAGAGCTCGTTTAGTGAACCGTCAGATCGCCTGGAGCAATTCCACAACACTTTTGTCTTATACTTGGA
TCCGCCACCATGAAGCTCCGGGCGGTTTTGGAGAAGTTGAAGCTCAGCCGCGATGATATCTCCACGGCGG
CGGGGATGGTGAAAGGGGTTGTGGACCACCTGCTGCTCAGACTGAAGTGCGACTCCGCGTTCAGAGGCGT
CGGGCTGCTGAACACCGGGAGCTACTATGAGCACGTGAAGATTTCTGCACCTAATGAATTTGATGTCATG
TTTAAACTGGAAGTCCCCAGAATTCAACTAGAAGAATATTCCAACACTCGTGCATATTACTTTGTGAAAT
TTAAAAGAAATCCGAAAGAAAATCCTCTGAGTCAGTTTTTAGAAGGTGAAATATTATCAGCTTCTAAGAT
GCTGTCAAAGTTTAGGAAAATCATTAAGGAAGAAATTAACGACATTAAAGATACAGATGTCATCATGAAG
AGGAAAAGAGGAGGGAGCCCTGCTGTAACACTTCTTATTAGTGAAAAAATATCTGTGGATATAACCCTGG
CTTTGGAATCAAAAAGTAGCTGGCCTGCTAGCACCCAAGAAGGCCTGCGCATTCAAAACTGGCTTTCAGC
AAAAGTTAGGAAGCAACTACGACTAAAGCCATTTTACCTTGTACCCAAGCATGCAAAGGAAGGAAATGGT
TTCCAAGAAGAAACATGGCGGCTATCCTTCTCTCACATCGAAAAGGAAATTTTGAACAATCATGGAAAAT
CTAAAACGTGCTGTGAAAACAAAGAAGAGAAATGTTGCAGGAAAGATTGTTTAAAACTAATGAAATACCT
TTTAGAACAGCTGAAAGAAAGGTTTAAAGACAAAAAACATCTGGATAAATTCTCTTCTTATCATGTGAAA
ACTGCCTTCTTTCACGTATGTACCCAGAACCCTCAAGACAGTCAGTGGGACCGCAAAGACCTGGGCCTCT
GCTTTGATAACTGCGTGACATACTTTCTTCAGTGCCTCAGGACAGAAAAACTTGAGAATTATTTTATTCC
TGAATTCAATCTATTCTCTAGCAACTTAATTGACAAAAGAAGTAAAGAATTTCTGACAAAGCAAATTGAA
TATGAAAGAAACAATGAGTTTCCAGTTTTTGATGAATTTTACCCATACGATGTTCCAGATTACGCTTGAG
CGGCCGCGCCGGCGGGCCCGAATTCTACCGGGTAGGGGAGGCGCTTTTCCCAAGGCAGTCTGGAGCATGC
GCTTTAGCAGCCCCGCTGGGCACTTGGCGCTACACAAGTGGCCTCTGGCCTCGCACACATTCCACATCCA
CCGGTAGGCGCCAACCGGCTCCGTTCTTTGGTGGCCCCTTCGCGCCACCTTCTACTCCTCCCCTAGTCAG
GAAGTTCCCCCCCGCCCCGCAGCTCGCGTCGTGCAGGACGTGACAAATGGAAGTAGCACGTCTCACTAGT
CTCGTGCAGATGGACAGCACCGCTGAGCAATGGAAGCGGGTAGGCCTTTGGGGCAGCGGCCAATAGCAGC
TTTGCTCCTTCGCTTTCTGGGCTCAGAGGCTGGGAAGGGGTGGGTCCGGGGGCGGGCTCAGGGGNNGGCT
CAGGGGCGGGGCGGGCGCCCGAAGGTCCTCCGGAGGCCCGGCATTCTGCACGCTTCAAAAGCGCACGTCT
GCCGCGCTGTTCTCCTCTTCCTCATCTCCGGGCCTTTCGACCTGCAGCCCAAGCTTACCATGACCGAGTA
CAAGCCCACGGTGCGCCTCGCCACCCGCGACGACGTCCCCAGGGCCGTACGCACCCTCGCCGCCGCGTTC
GCCGACTACCCCGCCACGCGCCACACCGTCGATCCGGACCGCCACATCGAGCGGGTCACCGAGCTGCAAG
AACTCTTCCTCACGCGCGTCGGGCTCGACATCGGCAAGGTGTGGGTCGCGGACGACGGCGCCGCGGTGGC
GGTCTGGACCACGCCGGAGAGCGTCGAAGCGGGGGCGGTGTTCGCCGAGATCGGCCCGCGCATGGCCGAG
TTGAGCGGTTCCCGGCTGGCCGCGCAGCAACAGATGGAAGGCCTCCTGGCGCCGCACCGGCCCAAGGAGC
CCGCGTGGTTCCTGGCCACCGTCGGCGTCTCGCCCGACCACCAGGGCAAGGGTCTGGGCAGCGCCGTCGT
GCTCCCCGGAGTGGAGGCGGCCGAGCGCGCCGGGGTGCCCGCCTTCCTGGAGACCTCCGCGCCCCGCAAC
CTCCCCTTCTACGAGCGGCTCGGCTTCACCGTCACCGCCGACGTCGAGGTGCCCGAAGGACCGCGCACCT
GGTGCATGACCCGCAAGCCCGGTGCCTGACGCCCGCCCCACGACCCGCAGCGCCCGACCGAAAGGAGCGC
ACGACCCCATGCATCGGCGTCTCGAGATATCAGTGGTCCAGGCTCTAGTTTTGACTCAACAATATCACCA
GCTGAAGCCTATAGAGTACGAGCCATAGATAAAATAAAAGATTTTATTTAGTCTCCAGAAAAAGGGGGGA
ATGAAAGACCCCACCTGTAGGTTTGGCAAGCTAGCTTAAGTAACGCCATTTTGCAAGGCATGGAAAAATA
CATAACTGAGAATAGAGAAGTTCAGATCAAGGTCAGGAACAGATGGAACAGGGTCGACCCTAGAGAACCA
TCAGATGTTTCCAGGGTGCCCCAAGGACCTGAAATGACCCTGTGCCTTATTTGAACTAACCAATCAGTTC
GCTTCTCGCTTCTGTTCGCGCGCTTCTGCTCCCCGAGCTCAATAAAAGAGCCCACAACCCCTCACTCGGG
GCGCCAGTCCTCCGATTGACTGAGTCGCCCGGGTACCCGTGTATCCAATAAACCCTCTTGCAGTTGCATC
CGACTTGTGGTCTCGCTGTTCCTTGGGAGGGTCTCCTCTGAGTGATTGACTACCCGTCAGCGGGGGTCTT
TCATTTGGGGGCTCGTCCGGGATCGGGAGACCCCTGCCCAGGGACCACCGACCCACCACCGGGAGGTAAG
CTGGCTGCCTCGCGCGTTTCGGTGATGACGGTGAAAACCTCTGACACATGCAGCTCCCGGAGACGGTCAC
AGCTTGTCTGTAAGCGGATGCCGGGAGCAGACAAGCCCGTCAGGGCGCGTCAGCGGGTGTTGGCGGGTGT
CGGGGCGCAGCCATGACCCAGTCACGTAGCGATAGCGGAGTGTAGATCCGGCTGTGGAATGTGTGTCAGT
TAGGGTGTGGAAAGTCCCCAGGCTCCCCAGCAGGCAGAAGTATGCAAAGCATGCATCTCAATTAGTCAGC
AACCAGGTGTGGAAAGTCCCCAGGCTCCCCAGCAGGCAGAAGTATGCAAAGCATGCATCTCAATTAGTCA
GCAACCATAGTCCCGCCCCTAACTCCGCCCATCCCGCCCCTAACTCCGCCCAGTTCCGCCCATTCTCCGC
CCCATGGCTGACTAATTTTTTTTATTTATGCAGAGGCCGAGGCCGCCTCGGCCTCTGAGCTATTCCAGAA
GTAGTGAGGAGGCTTTTTTGGAGGCCTAGGCTTTTGCAAAAAGCTTACTGGCTTAACTATGCGGCATCAG
AGCAGATTGTACTGAGAGTGCACCATATGCGGTGTGAAATACCGCACAGATGCGTAAGGAGAAAATACCG
CATCAGGCGCTCTTCCGCTTCCTCGCTCACTGACTCGCTGCGCTCGGTCGTTCGGCTGCGGCGAGCGGTA
TCAGCTCACTCAAAGGCGGTAATACGGTTATCCACAGAATCAGGGGATAACGCAGGAAAGAACATGTGAG
CAAAAGGCCAGCAAAAGGCCAGGAACCGTAAAAAGGCCGCGTTGCTGGCGTTTTTCCATAGGCTCCGCCC
CCCTGACGAGCATCACAAAAATCGACGCTCAAGTCAGAGGTGGCGAAACCCGACAGGACTATAAAGATAC
CAGGCGTTTCCCCCTGGAAGCTCCCTCGTGCGCTCTCCTGTTCCGACCCTGCCGCTTACCGGATACCTGT
CCGCCTTTCTCCCTTCGGGAAGCGTGGCGCTTTCTCATAGCTCACGCTGTAGGTATCTCAGTTCGGTGTA
GGTCGTTCGCTCCAAGCTGGGCTGTGTGCACGAACCCCCCGTTCAGCCCGACCGCTGCGCCTTATCCGGT
AACTATCGTCTTGAGTCCAACCCGGTAAGACACGACTTATCGCCACTGGCAGCAGCCACTGGTAACAGGA
TTAGCAGAGCGAGGTATGTAGGCGGTGCTACAGAGTTCTTGAAGTGGTGGCCTAACTACGGCTACACTAG
AAGGACAGTATTTGGTATCTGCGCTCTGCTGAAGCCAGTTACCTTCGGAAAAAGAGTTGGTAGCTCTTGA
TCCGGCAAACAAACCACCGCTGGTAGCGGTGGTTTTTTTGTTTGCAAGCAGCAGATTACGCGCAGAAAAA
AAGGATCTCAAGAAGATCCTTTGATCTTTTCTACGGGGTCTGACGCTCAGTGGAACGAAAACTCACGTTA
AGGGATTTTGGTCATGAGATTATCAAAAAGGATCTTCACCTAGATCCTTTTAAATTAAAAATGAAGTTTT
AAATCAATCTAAAGTATATATGAGTAAACTTGGTCTGACAGTTACCAATGCTTAATCAGTGAGGCACCTA
TCTCAGCGATCTGTCTATTTCGTTCATCCATAGTTGCCTGACTCCCCGTCGTGTAGATAACTACGATACG
GGAGGGCTTACCATCTGGCCCCAGTGCTGCAATGATACCGCGAGACCCACGCTCACCGGCTCCAGATTTA
TCAGCAATAAACCAGCCAGCCGGAAGGGCCGAGCGCAGAAGTGGTCCTGCAACTTTATCCGCCTCCATCC
AGTCTATTAATTGTTGCCGGGAAGCTAGAGTAAGTAGTTCGCCAGTTAATAGTTTGCGCAACGTTGTTGC
CATTGCTGCAGGCATCGTGGTGTCACGCTCGTCGTTTGGTATGGCTTCATTCAGCTCCGGTTCCCAACGA
TCAAGGCGAGTTACATGATCCCCCATGTTGTGCAAAAAAGCGGTTAGCTCCTTCGGTCCTCCGATCGTTG
TCAGAAGTAAGTTGGCCGCAGTGTTATCACTCATGGTTATGGCAGCACTGCATAATTCTCTTACTGTCAT
GCCATCCGTAAGATGCTTTTCTGTGACTGGTGAGTACTCAACCAAGTCATTCTGAGAATAGTGTATGCGG
CGACCGAGTTGCTCTTGCCCGGCGTCAACACGGGATAATACCGCGCCACATAGCAGAACTTTAAAAGTGC
TCATCATTGGAAAACGTTCTTCGGGGCGAAAACTCTCAAGGATCTTACCGCTGTTGAGATCCAGTTCGAT
GTAACCCACTCGTGCACCCAACTGATCTTCAGCATCTTTTACTTTCACCAGCGTTTCTGGGTGAGCAAAA
ACAGGAAGGCAAAATGCCGCAAAAAAGGGAATAAGGGCGACACGGAAATGTTGAATACTCATACTCTTCC
TTTTTCAATATTATTGAAGCATTTATCAGGGTTATTGTCTCATGAGCGGATACATATTTGAATGTATTTA
GAAAAATAAACAAATAGGGGTTCCGCGCACATTTCCCCGAAAAGTGCCACCTGACGTCTAAGAAACCATT
ATTATCATGACATTAACCTATAAAAATAGGCGTATCACGAGGCCCTTTCGTCTTCAAGAATTAGCTTGGC
CATTGCATACGTTGTATCCATATCATAATATGTACATTTATATTGGCTCATGTCCAACATTACCGCCATG
TTGACATTGATTATTGACTAGTTATTAATAGTAATCAATTACGGGGTCATTAGTTCATAGCCCATATATG
GAG
